Addgene plasmid #128043: pMA2780 lenti tet on EGFP
Purpose: (Empty Backbone) Tet inducible Lentiviral vector with EGFP co-expression
Depositing lab: Oskar Laur. Depositing organization: Emory University.
Backbone
  Vector backbone: pMA2780
  Vector type: Mammalian Expression, Lentiviral
Growth in bacteria
  Bacterial resistance: Ampicillin, 100 μg/mL
  Growth temperature: 37°C
  Growth strain: NEB Stable
  Copy number: High Copy
Gene/Insert
  Gene/Insert name: None
Terms and licenses: Academic/Nonprofit Terms; Industry Terms: Not Available to Industry
How to cite: pMA2780 lenti tet on EGFP was a gift from Oskar Laur (Addgene plasmid # 128043 ; http://n2t.net/addgene:128043 ; RRID:Addgene_128043)
