[The description below was written by a language model from this plasmid's Addgene catalogue record and pLannotate feature annotations shown in this document.]
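Description:
pMA2780 lenti tet on EGFP is an empty-backbone, HIV-1-derived lentiviral vector for tetracycline/doxycycline-inducible expression in mammalian cells, with EGFP co-expressed as a marker of transduction. It is propagated in E. coli as a high-copy plasmid through a ColE1/pUC-type origin and is selected with ampicillin via the β-lactamase gene and its native promoter.

The viral genome is transcribed in packaging cells from a CMV enhancer/promoter fused to a truncated 5' LTR, an arrangement that usually makes genomic RNA production Tat-independent. Downstream lie the Ψ packaging signal with a partial gag sequence, the Rev response element for Rev-dependent nuclear export of the unspliced genome, and the cPPT/CTS element that aids nuclear import. The payload region starts with the tight TRE promoter (seven tet operators upstream of a minimal CMV promoter), followed by polylinker fragments where a gene of interest is cloned; the record lists no insert. A separate SV40 enhancer/early promoter then drives EGFP constitutively, so transduced cells can be identified or sorted regardless of induction state. Only a fragment of the puromycin resistance gene is annotated after EGFP, so puromycin selection should not be assumed.

The 3' end carries a region annotated as nef followed by a second truncated LTR; the record does not state whether the vector is self-inactivating. No tetracycline transactivator (rtTA/tTA) is annotated, so induction from the TRE presumably requires one supplied separately, for example from a second vector or a transactivator-expressing cell line.
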