Features (pLannotate 1.2.2; 22 found; start..end, strand, type, name):
     35..87      -  misc_feature   bom (fragment): basis of mobility region from pBR322
    326..629     +  enhancer       CMV enhancer: human cytomegalovirus immediate early enhancer
    630..829     +  promoter       CMV promoter: human cytomegalovirus (CMV) immediate early promoter
    847..1027    +  LTR            5' LTR (truncated): truncated 5' long terminal repeat (LTR) from HIV-1
   1074..1199    +  misc_feature   HIV-1 Ψ: packaging signal of human immunodeficiency virus type 1
   1183..1521    +  CDS            HIV-1 gag (fragment): gag protein from human immunodeficiency virus 1; gag
   1696..1929    +  misc_feature   RRE: The Rev response element (RRE) of HIV-1 allows for Rev-dependent mRNA export from the nucleus to the cytoplasm.
   2306..2406    +  CDS            Rev (fragment): human immunodeficiency virus 1 (HIV-1) Rev protein; rev; enhances nuclear export of unspliced and incompletely spliced viral mRNAs
   2452..2569    +  misc_feature   cPPT/CTS: central polypurine tract and central termination sequence of HIV-1
   2657..2685    +  misc_feature   MCS (fragment): pBluescript multiple cloning site
   2688..3002    +  promoter       tight TRE promoter: Tet-responsive promoter PTight, consisting of seven tet operator sequences followed by the minimal CMV promoter
   3007..3060    +  misc_feature   MCS (fragment): pBluescript multiple cloning site
   3077..3135    +  misc_feature   MCS (fragment): pBluescript multiple cloning site
   3139..3157    -  misc_feature   MCS (fragment): pBluescript multiple cloning site
   3171..3500    +  promoter       SV40 promoter: SV40 enhancer and early promoter
   3514..4230    +  CDS            EGFP: EGFP is a basic (constitutively fluorescent) green fluorescent protein published in 1996, derived from Aequorea victoria. It is reported to be a rapidly-maturing weak dimer with moderate acid sensitivity.
   4233..4447    +  CDS            PuroR (fragment): puromycin N-acetyltransferase; pac from Streptomyces alboniger; confers resistance to puromycin
   4462..5055    +  CDS            nef: NEF_HV1LA - Experimental evidence at protein level: Swiss-Prot protein existence level 1. Extracellular Nef protein targets CD4(+) T-lymphocytes for apoptosis by interacting with CXCR4 surface receptors. From Human immunodeficiency virus type 1 group M subtype B (isolate Lai) (HIV-1).
   5062..5242    +  LTR            5' LTR (truncated): truncated 5' long terminal repeat (LTR) from HIV-1
   5304..5892    -  rep_origin     ori: high-copy-number ColE1/pMB1/pBR322/pUC origin of replication
   6063..6923    -  CDS            AmpR: β-lactamase; bla; confers resistance to ampicillin, carbenicillin, and related antibiotics
   6924..7028    -  promoter       AmpR promoter: bla
>Addgene plasmid #128043 | pMA2780 lenti tet on EGFP | addgene full sequence | sequence record 254872 | Addgene NGS Result
GTCGATCGACGGATCGGGAGATCTCCCGATCCCCTATGGTGCACTCTCAGTACAATCTGCTCTGATGCCG
CATAGTTAAGCCAGTATCTGCTCCCTGCTTGTGTGTTGGAGGTCGCTGAGTAGTGCGCGAGCAAAATTTA
AGCTACAACAAGGCAAGGCTTGACCGACAATTGCATGAAGAATCTGCTTAGGGTTAGGCGTTTTGCGCTG
CTTCGCGATGTACGGGCCAGATATACGCGCGCGTTGACATTGATTATTGACTAGCTAGTTATTAATAGTA
ATCAATTACGGGGTCATTAGTTCATAGCCCATATATGGAGTTCCGCGTTACATAACTTACGGTAAATGGC
CCGCCTGGCTGACCGCCCAACGACCCCCGCCCATTGACGTCAATAATGACGTATGTTCCCATAGTAACGC
CAATAGGGACTTTCCATTGACGTCAATGGGTGGAGTATTTACGGTAAACTGCCCACTTGGCAGTACATCA
AGTGTATCATATGCCAAGTACGCCCCCTATTGACGTCAATGACGGTAAATGGCCCGCCTGGCATTATGCC
CAGTACATGACCTTATGGGACTTTCCTACTTGGCAGTACATCTACGTATTAGTCATCGCTATTACCATGG
TGATGCGGTTTTGGCAGTACATCAATGGGCGTGGATAGCGGTTTGACTCACGGGGATTTCCAAGTCTCCA
CCCCATTGACGTCAATGGGAGTTTGTTTTGGCACCAAAATCAACGGGACTTTCCAAAATGTCGTAACAAC
TCCGCCCCATTGACGCAAATGGGCGGTAGGCGTGTACGGTGGGAGGTCTATATAAGCAGCGCGTTTTGCC
TGTACTGGGTCTCTCTGGTTAGACCAGATCTGAGCCTGGGAGCTCTCTGGCTAACTAGGGAACCCACTGC
TTAAGCCTCAATAAAGCTTGCCTTGAGTGCTTCAAGTAGTGTGTGCCCGTCTGTTGTGTGACTCTGGTAA
CTAGAGATCCCTCAGACCCTTTTAGTCAGTGTGGAAAATCTCTAGCAGTGGCGCCCGAACAGGGACTTGA
AAGCGAAAGGGAAACCAGAGGAGCTCTCTCGACGCAGGACTCGGCTTGCTGAAGCGCGCACGGCAAGAGG
CGAGGGGCGGCGACTGGTGAGTACGCCAAAAATTTTGACTAGCGGAGGCTAGAAGGAGAGAGATGGGTGC
GAGAGCGTCAGTATTAAGCGGGGGAGAATTAGATCGCGATGGGAAAAAATTCGGTTAAGGCCAGGGGGAA
AGAAAAAATATAAATTAAAACATATAGTATGGGCAAGCAGGGAGCTAGAACGATTCGCAGTTAATCCTGG
CCTGTTAGAAACATCAGAAGGCTGTAGACAAATACTGGGACAGCTACAACCATCCCTTCAGACAGGATCA
GAAGAACTTAGATCATTATATAATACAGTAGCAACCCTCTATTGTGTGCATCAAAGGATAGAGATAAAAG
ACACCAAGGAAGCTTTAGACAAGATAGAGGAAGAGCAAAACAAAAGTAAGACCACCGCACAGCAAGCGGC
CGGCCGCTGATCTTCAGACCTGGAGGAGGAGATATGAGGGACAATTGGAGAAGTGAATTATATAAATATA
AAGTAGTAAAAATTGAACCATTAGGAGTAGCACCCACCAAGGCAAAGAGAAGAGTGGTGCAGAGAGAAAA
AAGAGCAGTGGGAATAGGAGCTTTGTTCCTTGGGTTCTTGGGAGCAGCAGGAAGCACTATGGGCGCAGCG
TCAATGACGCTGACGGTACAGGCCAGACAATTATTGTCTGGTATAGTGCAGCAGCAGAACAATTTGCTGA
GGGCTATTGAGGCGCAACAGCATCTGTTGCAACTCACAGTCTGGGGCATCAAGCAGCTCCAGGCAAGAAT
CCTGGCTGTGGAAAGATACCTAAAGGATCAACAGCTCCTGGGGATTTGGGGTTGCTCTGGAAAACTCATT
TGCACCACTGCTGTGCCTTGGAATGCTAGTTGGAGTAATAAATCTCTGGAACAGATTTGGAATCACACGA
CCTGGATGGAGTGGGACAGAGAAATTAACAATTACACAAGCTTAATACACTCCTTAATTGAAGAATCGCA
AAACCAGCAAGAAAAGAATGAACAAGAATTATTGGAATTAGATAAATGGGCAAGTTTGTGGAATTGGTTT
AACATAACAAATTGGCTGTGGTATATAAAATTATTCATAATGATAGTAGGAGGCTTGGTAGGTTTAAGAA
TAGTTTTTGCTGTACTTTCTATAGTGAATAGAGTTAGGCAGGGATATTCACCATTATCGTTTCAGACCCA
CCTCCCAACCCCGAGGGGACCCGACAGGCCCGAAGGAATAGAAGAAGAAGGTGGAGAGAGAGACAGAGAC
AGATCCATTCGATTAGTGAACGGATCGGCACTGCGTGCGCCAATTCGACAAATGGCAGTATTCATCCACA
ATTTTAAAAGAAAAGGGGGGATTGGGGGGTACAGTGCAGGGGAAAGAATAGTAGACATAATAGCAACAGA
CATACAAACTAAAGAATTACAAAAACAAATTACAAAAATTCAAAATTTTCGGGTTTATTACAGGGACAGC
AGAGATCCAGTTTGGTTAGTACCGGGCCGGCCCGCTCTAGCTAGACGTATTACCGCCAGATCCCCCATCA
AGCTTATCGATACCGTCGACCTCGATCGAGTTTACTCCCTATCAGTGATAGAGAACGTATGTCGAGTTTA
CTCCCTATCAGTGATAGAGAACGATGTCGAGTTTACTCCCTATCAGTGATAGAGAACGTATGTCGAGTTT
ACTCCCTATCAGTGATAGAGAACGTATGTCGAGTTTACTCCCTATCAGTGATAGAGAACGTATGTCGAGT
TTATCCCTATCAGTGATAGAGAACGTATGTCGAGTTTACTCCCTATCAGTGATAGAGAACGTATGTCGAG
GTAGGCGTGTACGGTGGGAGGCCTATATAAGCAGAGCTCGTTTAGTGAACCGTCAGATCGCCTGGAGAAT
TCGATATCAAGCTTATCGATACCGTCGACCTCGAGGGGGGGCCCGGTACCGAGGACGCGTCAATTCGAGC
TCCACCGCGGTGGCGGCCGCTCTAGAACTAGTGGATCCCCCGGGCTGCAGGAATTGATGGCCGCCACCGC
GGTGGAGGACCCTGTGGAATGTGTGTCAGTTAGGGTGTGGAAAGTCCCCAGGCTCCCCAGCAGGCAGAAG
TATGCAAAGCATGCATCTCAATTAGTCAGCAACCAGGTGTGGAAAGTCCCCAGGCTCCCCAGCAGGCAGA
AGTATGCAAAGCATGCATCTCAATTAGTCAGCAACCATAGTCCCGCCCCTAACTCCGCCCATCCCGCCCC
TAACTCCGCCCAGTTCCGCCCATTCTCCGCCCCATGGCTGACTAATTTTTTTTATTTATGCAGAGGCCGA
GGCCGCCTCGGCCTCTGAGCTATTCCAGAAGTAGTGAGGAGGCTTTTTTGGAGGCCTAGGCTTTTGCAAA
AAGCTAGCTTACCATGGTGAGCAAGGGCGAGGAGCTGTTCACCGGGGTGGTGCCCATCCTGGTCGAGCTG
GACGGCGACGTAAACGGCCACAAGTTCAGCGTGTCCGGCGAGGGCGAGGGCGATGCCACCTACGGCAAGC
TGACCCTGAAGTTCATCTGCACCACCGGCAAGCTGCCCGTGCCCTGGCCCACCCTCGTGACCACCCTGAC
CTACGGCGTGCAGTGCTTCAGCCGCTACCCCGACCACATGAAGCAGCACGACTTCTTCAAGTCCGCCATG
CCCGAAGGCTACGTCCAGGAGCGCACCATCTTCTTCAAGGACGACGGCAACTACAAGACCCGCGCCGAGG
TGAAGTTCGAGGGCGACACCCTGGTGAACCGCATCGAGCTGAAGGGCATCGACTTCAAGGAGGACGGCAA
CATCCTGGGGCACAAGCTGGAGTACAACTACAACAGCCACAACGTCTATATCATGGCCGACAAGCAGAAG
AACGGCATCAAGGTGAACTTCAAGATCCGCCACAACATCGAGGACGGCAGCGTGCAGCTCGCCGACCACT
ACCAGCAGAACACCCCCATCGGCGACGGCCCCGTGCTGCTGCCCGACAACCACTACCTGAGCACCCAGTC
CGCCCTGAGCAAAGACCCCAACGAGAAGCGCGATCACATGGTCCTGCTGGAGTTCGTGACCGCCGCCGGG
ATCACTCTCGGCATGGACGAGCTGTACAAGTAGCGTCTCGCCCGACCACCAGGGCAAGGGTCTGGGCAGC
GCCGTCGTGCTCCCCGGAGTGGAGGCGGCCGAGCGCGCCGGGGTGCCCGCCTTCCTGGAGACCTCCGCGC
CCCGCAACCTCCCCTTCTACGAGCGGCTCGGCTTCACCGTCACCGCCGACGTCGAGGTGCCCGAAGGACC
GCGCACCTGGTGCATGACCCGCAAGCCCGGTGCCTGACGCCCGCCCCACGACCCGCAGCGCCCGACCGAA
AGGAGCGCACGACCCCATGCATCGATCAATTCGATGGGGGATCAATTCGATAAGTCGAGGTCGACGACCT
CGATCGAGACCTAGAAAAACATGGAGCAATCACAAGTAGCAATACAGCAGCTACCAATGCTGATTGTGCC
TGGCTAGAAGCACAAGAGGAGGAGGAGGTGGGTTTTCCAGTCACACCTCAGGTACCTTTAAGACCAATGA
CTTACAAGGCAGCTGTAGATCTTAGCCACTTTTTAAAAGAAAAGGGGGGACTGGAAGGGCTAATTCACTC
CCAACGAAGACAAGATATCCTTGATCTGTGGATCTACCACACACAAGGCTACTTCCCTGATTGGCAGAAC
TACACACCAGGGCCAGGGATCAGATATCCACTGACCTTTGGATGGTGCTACAAGCTAGTACCAGTTGAGC
AAGAGAAGGTAGAAGAAGCCAATGAAGGAGAGAACACCCGCTTGTTACACCCTGTGAGCCTGCATGGGAT
GGATGACCCGGAGAGAGAAGTATTAGAGTGGAGGTTTGACAGCCGCCTAGCATTTCATCACATGGCCCGA
GAGCTGCATCCGGACTGTACTGGGTCTCTCTGGTTAGACCAGATCTGAGCCTGGGAGCTCTCTGGCTAAC
TAGGGAACCCACTGCTTAAGCCTCAATAAAGCTTGCCTTGAGTGCTTCAAGTAGTGTGTGCCCGTCTGTT
GTGTGACTCTGGTAACTAGAGATCCCTCAGACCCTTTTAGTCAGTGTGGAAAATCTCTAGCAGCATGTGA
GCAAAAGGCCAGCAAAAGGCCAGGAACCGTAAAAAGGCCGCGTTGCTGGCGTTTTTCCATAGGCTCCGCC
CCCCTGACGAGCATCACAAAAATCGACGCTCAAGTCAGAGGTGGCGAAACCCGACAGGACTATAAAGATA
CCAGGCGTTTCCCCCTGGAAGCTCCCTCGTGCGCTCTCCTGTTCCGACCCTGCCGCTTACCGGATACCTG
TCCGCCTTTCTCCCTTCGGGAAGCGTGGCGCTTTCTCATAGCTCACGCTGTAGGTATCTCAGTTCGGTGT
AGGTCGTTCGCTCCAAGCTGGGCTGTGTGCACGAACCCCCCGTTCAGCCCGACCGCTGCGCCTTATCCGG
TAACTATCGTCTTGAGTCCAACCCGGTAAGACACGACTTATCGCCACTGGCAGCAGCCACTGGTAACAGG
ATTAGCAGAGCGAGGTATGTAGGCGGTGCTACAGAGTTCTTGAAGTGGTGGCCTAACTACGGCTACACTA
GAAGAACAGTATTTGGTATCTGCGCTCTGCTGAAGCCAGTTACCTTCGGAAAAAGAGTTGGTAGCTCTTG
ATCCGGCAAACAAACCACCGCTGGTAGCGGTGGTTTTTTTGTTTGCAAGCAGCAGATTACGCGCAGAAAA
AAAGGATCTCAAGAAGATCCTTTGATCTTTTCTACGGGGTCTGACGCTCAGTGGAACGAAAACTCACGTT
AAGGGATTTTGGTCATGAGATTATCAAAAAGGATCTTCACCTAGATCCTTTTAAATTAAAAATGAAGTTT
TAAATCAATCTAAAGTATATATGAGTAAACTTGGTCTGACAGTTACCAATGCTTAATCAGTGAGGCACCT
ATCTCAGCGATCTGTCTATTTCGTTCATCCATAGTTGCCTGACTCCCCGTCGTGTAGATAACTACGATAC
GGGAGGGCTTACCATCTGGCCCCAGTGCTGCAATGATACCGCGAGACCCACGCTCACCGGCTCCAGATTT
ATCAGCAATAAACCAGCCAGCCGGAAGGGCCGAGCGCAGAAGTGGTCCTGCAACTTTATCCGCCTCCATC
CAGTCTATTAATTGTTGCCGGGAAGCTAGAGTAAGTAGTTCGCCAGTTAATAGTTTGCGCAACGTTGTTG
CCATTGCTACAGGCATCGTGGTGTCACGCTCGTCGTTTGGTATGGCTTCATTCAGCTCCGGTTCCCAACG
ATCAAGGCGAGTTACATGATCCCCCATGTTGTGCAAAAAAGCGGTTAGCTCCTTCGGTCCTCCGATCGTT
GTCAGAAGTAAGTTGGCCGCAGTGTTATCACTCATGGTTATGGCAGCACTGCATAATTCTCTTACTGTCA
TGCCATCCGTAAGATGCTTTTCTGTGACTGGTGAGTACTCAACCAAGTCATTCTGAGAATAGTGTATGCG
GCGACCGAGTTGCTCTTGCCCGGCGTCAATACGGGATAATACCGCGCCACATAGCAGAACTTTAAAAGTG
CTCATCATTGGAAAACGTTCTTCGGGGCGAAAACTCTCAAGGATCTTACCGCTGTTGAGATCCAGTTCGA
TGTAACCCACTCGTGCACCCAACTGATCTTCAGCATCTTTTACTTTCACCAGCGTTTCTGGGTGAGCAAA
AACAGGAAGGCAAAATGCCGCAAAAAAGGGAATAAGGGCGACACGGAAATGTTGAATACTCATACTCTTC
CTTTTTCAATATTATTGAAGCATTTATCAGGGTTATTGTCTCATGAGCGGATACATATTTGAATGTATTT
AGAAAAATAAACAAATAGGGGTTCCGCGCACATTTCCCCGAAAAGTGCCACCTGAC
